>Addgene plasmid #65181 | pYTK074 | depositor full sequence | sequence record 110234 | Full Sequence
TCGGTCTCATACACGGTTTCCTTGAAATTTTTTTGATTCGGTAATCTCCGAACAGAAGGAAGAACGAAGG
AAGGAGCACAGACTTAGATTGGTATATATACGCATATGTAGTGTTGAAGAAACATGAAATTGCCCAGTAT
TCTTAACCCAACTGCACAGAACAAAAACGTGCAGGAAACGAAGATAAATCATGTCGAAAGCTACATATAA
GGAACGTGCTGCTACTCATCCTAGTCCTGTTGCTGCCAAGCTATTTAATATCATGCACGAAAAGCAAACA
AACTTGTGTGCTTCATTGGATGTTCGTACCACCAAGGAATTACTGGAGTTAGTTGAAGCATTAGGTCCCA
AAATTTGTTTACTAAAAACACATGTGGATATCTTGACTGATTTTTCCATGGAGGGCACAGTTAAGCCGCT
AAAGGCATTATCCGCCAAGTACAATTTTTTACTCTTCGAGGACAGAAAATTTGCTGACATTGGTAATACA
GTCAAATTGCAGTACTCTGCGGGTGTATACAGAATAGCAGAATGGGCAGACATTACGAATGCACACGGTG
TGGTGGGCCCAGGTATTGTTAGCGGTTTGAAGCAGGCGGCAGAAGAAGTAACAAAGGAACCTAGAGGCCT
TTTGATGTTAGCAGAATTGTCATGCAAGGGCTCCCTATCTACTGGAGAATATACTAAGGGTACTGTTGAC
ATTGCGAAGAGCGACAAAGATTTTGTTATCGGCTTTATTGCTCAAAGAGACATGGGTGGAAGAGATGAAG
GTTACGATTGGTTGATTATGACACCCGGTGTGGGTTTAGATGACAAGGGAGATGCATTGGGTCAACAGTA
TAGAACCGTGGATGATGTGGTTTCTACAGGATCTGACATTATTATTGTTGGAAGAGGACTATTTGCAAAG
GGAAGGGATGCTAAGGTAGAGGGTGAACGTTACAGAAAAGCAGGCTGGGAAGCATATTTGAGAAGATGCG
GCCAGCAAAACTAAAAAACTGTATTATAAGTAAATGCATGTATACTAAACTCACAAATTAGAGCTTCAAT
TTAATTATATCAGTTATTACCCGAGTTGAGACCAGACCAATAAAAAACGCCCGGCGGCAACCGAGCGTTC
TGAACAAATCCAGATGGAGTTCTGAGGTCATTACTGGATCTATCAACAGGAGTCCAAGCGAGCTCGATAT
CAAATTACGCCCCGCCCTGCCACTCATCGCAGTACTGTTGTAATTCATTAAGCATTCTGCCGACATGGAA
GCCATCACAAACGGCATGATGAACCTGAATCGCCAGCGGCATCAGCACCTTGTCGCCTTGCGTATAATAT
TTGCCCATGGTGAAAACGGGGGCGAAGAAGTTGTCCATATTGGCCACGTTTAAATCAAAACTGGTGAAAC
TCACCCAGGGATTGGCTGAAACGAAAAACATATTCTCAATAAACCCTTTAGGGAAATAGGCCAGGTTTTC
ACCGTAACACGCCACATCTTGCGAATATATGTGTAGAAACTGCCGGAAATCGTCGTGGTATTCACTCCAG
AGCGATGAAAACGTTTCAGTTTGCTCATGGAAAACGGTGTAACAAGGGTGAACACTATCCCATATCACCA
GCTCACCGTCTTTCATTGCCATACGAAATTCCGGATGAGCATTCATCAGGCGGGCAAGAATGTGAATAAA
GGCCGGATAAAACTTGTGCTTATTTTTCTTTACGGTCTTTAAAAAGGCCGTAATATCCAGCTGAACGGTC
TGGTTATAGGTACATTGAGCAACTGACTGAAATGCCTCAAAATGTTCTTTACGATGCCATTGGGATATAT
CAACGGTGGTATATCCAGTGATTTTTTTCTCCATTTTAGCTTCCTTAGCTCCTGAAAATCTCGATAACTC
AAAAAATACGCCCGGTAGTGATCTTATTTCATTATGGTGAAAGTTGGAACCTCTTACGTGCCCGATCAAT
CATGACCAAAATCCCTTAACGTGAGTTTTCGTTCCACTGAGCGTCAGACCCCGTAGAAAAGATCAAAGGA
TCTTCTTGAGATCCTTTTTTTCTGCGCGTAATCTGCTGCTTGCAAACAAAAAAACCACCGCTACCAGCGG
TGGTTTGTTTGCCGGATCAAGAGCTACCAACTCTTTTTCCGAAGGTAACTGGCTTCAGCAGAGCGCAGAT
ACCAAATACTGTTCTTCTAGTGTAGCCGTAGTTAGGCCACCACTTCAAGAACTCTGTAGCACCGCCTACA
TACCTCGCTCTGCTAATCCTGTTACCAGTGGCTGCTGCCAGTGGCGATAAGTCGTGTCTTACCGGGTTGG
ACTCAAGACGATAGTTACCGGATAAGGCGCAGCGGTCGGGCTGAACGGGGGGTTCGTGCACACAGCCCAG
CTTGGAGCGAACGACCTACACCGAACTGAGATACCTACAGCGTGAGCTATGAGAAAGCGCCACGCTTCCC
GAAGGGAGAAAGGCGGACAGGTATCCGGTAAGCGGCAGGGTCGGAACAGGAGAGCGCACGAGGGAGCTTC
CAGGGGGAAACGCCTGGTATCTTTATAGTCCTGTCGGGTTTCGCCACCTCTGACTTGAGCGTCGATTTTT
GTGATGCTCGTCAGGGGGGCGGAGCCTATGGAAAAACGCCAGCAACGCGGCCTTTTTACGGTTCCTGGCC
TTTTGCTGGCCTTTTGCTCACATGTTCTTTCCTGCGTTATCCCCTGATTCTGTGGATAACCGTAG
Features (pLannotate 1.2.2; 6 found; start..end, strand, type, name):
     14..190     +  promoter       URA3 promoter (fragment): S. cerevisiae URA3
    191..994     +  CDS            URA3: orotidine-5'-phosphate decarboxylase, required for uracil biosynthesis; S. cerevisiae URA3; yeast auxotrophic marker, counterselectable with 5-fluoroorotic acid (5-FOA)
   1090..1124    -  terminator     lambda t0 terminator: minimal transcription terminator from phage lambda (Scholtissek and Grosse, 1987)
   1198..1854    -  CDS            cat: CAT_ECOLX - Experimental evidence at protein level: Swiss-Prot protein existence level 1. This enzyme is an effector of chloramphenicol resistance in bacteria. From Escherichia coli. This protein is used as a marker in many commonly used cloning vectors, such as pACYC184.
   1855..1952    -  promoter       cat promoter: promoter of the E. coli cat gene encoding chloramphenicol acetyltransferase
   2036..2624    +  rep_origin     ori: high-copy-number ColE1/pMB1/pBR322/pUC origin of replication
