[The description below was written by a language model from this plasmid's Addgene catalogue record and pLannotate feature annotations shown in this document.]
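Description:
pYTK074 is a small (about 2.7 kb) part-storage plasmid from the Yeast Toolkit (YTK) modular cloning system, built in the pYTK001 part entry backbone. It is catalogued as a bacterial vector and is maintained in E. coli at high copy through a ColE1/pUC-type origin. Selection is by chloramphenicol, conferred by the cat (chloramphenicol acetyltransferase) gene, which is driven by its own promoter and followed by a lambda t0 terminator. The plasmid carries no yeast origin or centromere, so it serves as a donor of a DNA part rather than as a vector that replicates in yeast.

The stored part is the Saccharomyces cerevisiae URA3 marker, annotated as a fragment of the native URA3 promoter directly upstream of the full coding sequence for orotidine-5'-phosphate decarboxylase. About 100 bp lie between the end of the coding sequence and the backbone elements, and they carry no annotation. URA3 complements uracil auxotrophy in ura3 strains and can also be counterselected with 5-fluoroorotic acid, which allows selection both for and against constructs that carry it. The insert was cloned through BsmBI sites that were destroyed in the process.

In the toolkit's nomenclature it is a Type 6 part, the position reserved for yeast selectable markers. It is intended to be combined with parts of the other types in hierarchical, multipart assemblies to build yeast expression cassettes or integration vectors that use uracil prototrophy for selection. The record does not detail the flanking overhangs or the enzyme used to release the part.
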