Addgene plasmid #65181: pYTK074
Purpose: Encodes URA3 as a Type 6 part to be used in the Dueber YTK system
Depositing lab: John Dueber. Depositing organization: University of California, Berkeley. Publication: A Highly Characterized Yeast Toolkit for Modular, Multipart Assembly. Lee ME, DeLoache WC, Cervantes B, Dueber JE. ACS Synth Biol. 2015 Apr 14. 10.1021/sb500366v PubMed 25871405.
Backbone
  Vector backbone: pYTK001
  Vector type: Bacterial Expression
Growth in bacteria
  Bacterial resistance: Chloramphenicol, 25 μg/mL
  Growth temperature: 37°C
  Growth strain: DH10B
  Copy number: High Copy
Gene/Insert
  Gene/Insert name: URA3
  Species: S. cerevisiae (budding yeast)
  Cloning method: Restriction Enzyme; 5′ cloning site BsmBI (destroyed during cloning); 3′ cloning site BsmBI (destroyed during cloning)
Terms and licenses: Academic/Nonprofit Terms; Industry Terms: Not Available to Industry
Depositor comments: Type 6 parts are Yeast Markers in the Dueber YTK. For more information, please visit the supplemental information in PMID:25871405.
How to cite: pYTK074 was a gift from John Dueber (Addgene plasmid # 65181 ; http://n2t.net/addgene:65181 ; RRID:Addgene_65181)
