>Addgene plasmid #65181 | pYTK074 | addgene partial sequence | sequence record 112195 | pRS414-R 5'-CACCTCTGACTTGAGCGTCG-3'
GGGGGCGGAGCCTATGGAAAAACGCCAGCAACGCGGCCTTTTTACGGTTCCTGGCCTTTTGCTGGCCTTT
TGCTCACATGTTCTTTCCTGCGTTATCCCCTGATTCTGTGGATAACCGTAGTCGGTCTCATACACGGTTT
CCTTGAAATTTTTTTGATTCGGTAATCTCCGAACAGAAGGAAGAACGAAGGAAGGAGCACAGACTTAGAT
TGGTATATATACGCATATGTAGTGTTGAAGAAACATGAAATTGCCCAGTATTCTTAACCCAACTGCACAG
AACAAAAACGTGCAGGAAACGAAGATAAATCATGTCGAAAGCTACATATAAGGAACGTGCTGCTACTCAT
CCTAGTCCTGTTGCTGCCAAGCTATTTAATATCATGCACGAAAAGCAAACAAACTTGTGTGCTTCATTGG
ATGTTCGTACCACCAAGGAATTACTGGAGTTAGTTGAAGCATTAGGTCCCAAAATTTGTTTACTAAAAAC
ACATGTGGATATCTTGACTGATTTTTCCATGGAGGGCACAGTTAAGCCGCTAAAGGCATTATCCGCCAAG
TACAATTTTTTACTCTTCGAGGACAGAAAATTTGCTGACATTGGTAATACAGTCAAATTGCAGTACTCTG
CGGGTGTATACAGAATAGCAGAATGGGCAGACATTACGAATGCACACGGTGTGGTGGGCCCAGGTATTGT
TAGCGGTTTGAAGCAGGCGGCAGAAGAAGTAACAAAGGAACCTAGAGGCCTTTTGATGTTAGCAGAATTG
TCATGCAAGGGCTCCCTATCTACTGGAGAATATACTAAGGGTACTGTTGACATTGCGAAGAGCGACAAAG
ATTTTGTTATCGGCTTTATTGCTCAAAGAGACATGGGTGGAAGAGATGAAGGTTACGATTGGTTGATTAT
GACACCCGGTGTGGGTTTAGATGACAAGGGAGATGCATTGGGTCA
