>Addgene plasmid #65181 | pYTK074 | addgene partial sequence | sequence record 112748 | CAT-F 5'-GTTTGTGATGGCTTCCATGTC-3'
GAGTGGCAGGGCGGGGCGTAATTTGATATCGAGCTCGCTTGGACTCCTGTTGATAGATCCAGTAATGACC
TCAGAACTCCATCTGGATTTGTTCAGAACGCTCGGTTGCCGCCGGGCGTTTTTTATTGGTCTGGTCTCAA
CTCGGGTAATAACTGATATAATTAAATTGAAGCTCTAATTTGTGAGTTTAGTATACATGCATTTACTTAT
AATACAGTTTTTTAGTTTTGCTGGCCGCATCTTCTCAAATATGCTTCCCAGCCTGCTTTTCTGTAACGTT
CACCCTCTACCTTAGCATCCCTTCCCTTTGCAAATAGTCCTCTTCCAACAATAATAATGTCAGATCCTGT
AGAAACCACATCATCCACGGTTCTATACTGTTGACCCAATGCATCTCCCTTGTCATCTAAACCCACACCG
GGTGTCATAATCAACCAATCGTAACCTTCATCTCTTCCACCCATGTCTCTTTGAGCAATAAAGCCGATAA
CAAAATCTTTGTCGCTCTTCGCAATGTCAACAGTACCCTTAGTATATTCTCCAGTAGATAGGGAGCCCTT
GCATGACAATTCTGCTAACATCAAAAGGCCTCTAGGTTCCTTTGTTACTTCTTCTGCCGCCTGCTTCAAA
CCGCTAACAATACCTGGGCCCACCACACCGTGTGCATTCGTAATGTCTGCCCATTCTGCTATTCTGTATA
CACCCGCAGAGTACTGCAATTTGACTGTATTACCAATGTCAGCAAATTTTCTGTCCTCGAAGAGTAAAAA
ATTGTACTTGGCG
